Addgene plasmid #237580: pMIHP-12499 HAT.OLLAS.VSVG
Purpose: (Empty Backbone) HAT.OLLAS.VSVG Flow Code Plasmid This plasmid is to be used with mRNAs.
Depositing lab: Adrian Liston. Depositing organization: Babraham Institute.
Backbone
  Vector backbone: p.MIHP — made from p.MIGII with the GFP element being replaced with the histone epitopes
  Vector type: Retroviral
  Tag / fusion protein: HAT; OLLAS; VSVG
Growth in bacteria
  Bacterial resistance: Ampicillin, 100 μg/mL
  Growth temperature: 30°C
  Growth strain: NEB Stable
  Copy number: Unknown
Gene/Insert
  Gene/Insert name: None
Terms and licenses: Academic/Nonprofit Terms; Industry Terms: Not Available to Industry
How to cite: pMIHP-12499 HAT.OLLAS.VSVG was a gift from Adrian Liston (Addgene plasmid # 237580 ; http://n2t.net/addgene:237580 ; RRID:Addgene_237580)
