[The description below was written by a language model from this plasmid's Addgene catalogue record and pLannotate feature annotations shown in this document.]
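Description:
pMIHP-12499 HAT.OLLAS.VSVG is an empty-backbone gammaretroviral vector of about 6.4 kb. It is built on p.MIHP, a derivative of p.MIGII in which the GFP reporter has been replaced by a histone carrying epitope tags. The viral portion is of the MSCV type: murine embryonic stem cell virus 5' and 3' LTRs flank the MESV Ψ packaging signal and a truncated, start-codon-less MMLV gag segment, an arrangement that supports efficient packaging of the genomic RNA when viral proteins are supplied in trans. The 5' LTR serves as the promoter for the transcript. The bacterial portion carries a high-copy ColE1/pUC-type origin and an ampicillin resistance gene with its bla promoter. It also contains nonfunctional remnants of earlier cloning vectors (fragments of TcR, rop, bom, lacI, lacZα and the lac promoter/operator).

Downstream of gag lies an EMCV IRES, followed directly by a mouse histone H2B coding sequence (H2bc3). The catalogue lists HAT, OLLAS and VSVG as the tags. These were not individually annotated in the feature table, but the unannotated stretch after the histone ORF is where they would be expected, as a fusion to H2B. No insert is recorded. As in the parental IRES-reporter design, a gene of interest would presumably be cloned upstream of the IRES, so that a single LTR-driven transcript yields both the cargo and the tagged histone.

The plasmid is described as a "Flow Code" plasmid. This suggests that the particular epitope combination acts as a nuclear, antibody-detectable barcode, allowing differently transduced cell populations to be distinguished by flow cytometry. The record also says the plasmid is to be used with mRNAs, without further explanation.
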