Features (pLannotate 1.2.2; 19 found; start..end, strand, type, name):
     32..233     -  CDS            TcR (fragment): tetracycline efflux protein; tet; confers resistance to tetracycline
    234..332     +  CDS            env (fragment): murine leukemia virus gPr80 envelope polyprotein precursor; env; proteolytically cleaved into gp70SU and p15TM subunits
    374..890     +  LTR            5' LTR: 5' long terminal repeat from murine embryonic stem cell virus
    954..1295    +  misc_feature   MESV Ψ: packaging signal of murine embryonic stem cell virus
   1362..1778    +  CDS            gag (truncated): truncated Moloney murine leukemia virus (MMLV) gag gene lacking the start codon
   1837..2397    +  misc_feature   IRES: internal ribosome entry site (IRES) of the encephalomyocarditis virus (EMCV)
   2400..2777    +  CDS            H2bc3: H2B1B_MOUSE - Also known as Hist1h2bb Experimental evidence at protein level: Swiss-Prot protein existence level 1. Core component of nucleosome. Nucleosomes wrap and compact DNA into chromatin, limiting DNA accessibility to the cellular machineries which require DNA as a template. Histones thereby play a central role in transcription regulation, DNA repair, DNA replication and chromosomal stability. DNA accessibility is regulated via a complex set of post-translational modifications of histones, also called histone code, and nucleosome remodeling. From Mus musculus (Mouse).
   3019..3049    +  misc_feature   MCS (fragment): pUC18/19 multiple cloning site
   3169..3683    +  LTR            3' LTR: 3' long terminal repeat from murine embryonic stem cell virus
   3845..3861    -  protein_bind   lac operator: The lac repressor binds to the lac operator to inhibit transcription in E. coli. This inhibition can be relieved by adding lactose or isopropyl-β-D-thiogalactopyranoside (IPTG). lac repressor encoded by lacI
   3869..3899    -  promoter       lac promoter: promoter for the E. coli lac operon
   3914..3935    -  protein_bind   CAP binding site: CAP binding activates transcription in the presence of cAMP. E. coli catabolite activator protein
   3948..4040    -  CDS            lacI (fragment): lac repressor; lacI; The lac repressor binds to the lac operator to inhibit transcription in E. coli. This inhibition can be relieved by adding lactose or isopropyl-β-D-thiogalactopyranoside (IPTG).
   4223..4811    -  rep_origin     ori: high-copy-number ColE1/pMB1/pBR322/pUC origin of replication
   4982..5842    -  CDS            AmpR: β-lactamase; bla; confers resistance to ampicillin, carbenicillin, and related antibiotics
   5843..5947    -  promoter       AmpR promoter: bla
   6042..6077    +  CDS            rop (fragment): Rop protein, which maintains plasmids at low copy number; rop
   6179..6278    +  misc_feature   bom (fragment): basis of mobility region from pBR322
   6284..32      -  CDS            lacZα (fragment) (across the origin): LacZα fragment of β-galactosidase; lacZ fragment
>Addgene plasmid #237580 | pMIHP-12499 HAT.OLLAS.VSVG | addgene full sequence | sequence record 477157 | Addgene NGS Result
TTTTCCCAGTCACGACGTTGTAAAACGACGGCGCAAGGAATGGTGCATGCAAGGAGATGGCGCCCAACAG
TCCCCCGGCCACGGGGCCTGCCACCATACCCACGCCGAAACAAGCGCTCATGAGCCCGAAGTGGCGAGCC
CGATCTTCCCCATCGGTGATGTCGGCGATATAGGCGCCAGCAACCGCACCTGTGGCGCCGGTGATGCCGG
CCACGATGCGTCCGGCGTAGAGGCGATTAGTCCAATTTGTTAAAGACAGGATATCAGTGGTCCAGGCTCT
AGTTTTGACTCAACAATATCACCAGCTGAAGCCTATAGAGTACGAGCCATAGATAAAATAAAAGATTTTA
TTTAGTCTCCAGAAAAAGGGGGGAATGAAAGACCCCACCTGTAGGTTTGGCAAGCTAGCTTAAGTAACGC
CATTTTGCAAGGCATGGAAAATACATAACTGAGAATAGAGAAGTTCAGATCAAGGTTAGGAACAGAGAGA
CAGCAGAATATGGGCCAAACAGGATATCTGTGGTAAGCAGTTCCTGCCCCGGCTCAGGGCCAAGAACAGA
TGGTCCCCAGATGCGGTCCCGCCCTCAGCAGTTTCTAGAGAACCATCAGATGTTTCCAGGGTGCCCCAAG
GACCTGAAATGACCCTGTGCCTTATTTGAACTAACCAATCAGTTCGCTTCTCGCTTCTGTTCGCGCGCTT
CTGCTCCCCGAGCTCAATAAAAGAGCCCACAACCCCTCACTCGGCGCGCCAGTCCTCCGATAGACTGCGT
CGCCCGGGTACCCGTATTCCCAATAAAGCCTCTTGCTGTTTGCATCCGAATCGTGGACTCGCTGATCCTT
GGGAGGGTCTCCTCAGATTGATTGACTGCCCACCTCGGGGGTCTTTCATTTGGAGGTTCCACCGAGATTT
GGAGACCCCTGCCCAGGGACCACCGACCCCCCCGCCGGGAGGTAAGCTGGCCAGCGGTCGTTTCGTGTCT
GTCTCTGTCTTTGTGCGTGTTTGTGCCGGCATCTAATGTTTGCGCCTGCGTCTGTACTAGTTAGCTAACT
AGCTCTGTATCTGGCGGACCCGTGGTGGAACTGACGAGTTCTGAACACCCGGCCGCAACCCTGGGAGACG
TCCCAGGGACTTTGGGGGCCGTTTTTGTGGCCCGACCTGAGGAAGGGAGTCGATGTGGAATCCGACCCCG
TCAGGATATGTGGTTCTGGTAGGAGACGAGAACCTAAAACAGTTCCCGCCTCCGTCTGAATTTTTGCTTT
CGGTTTGGAACCGAAGCCGCGCGTCTTGTCTGCTGCAGCGCTGCAGCATCGTTCTGTGTTGTCTCTGTCT
GACTGTGTTTCTGTATTTGTCTGAAAATTAGGGCCAGACTGTTACCACTCCCTTAAGTTTGACCTTAGGT
CACTGGAAAGATGTCGAGCGGATCGCTCACAACCAGTCGGTAGATGTCAAGAAGAGACGTTGGGTTACCT
TCTGCTCTGCAGAATGGCCAACCTTTAACGTCGGATGGCCGCGAGACGGCACCTTTAACCGAGACCTCAT
CACCCAGGTTAAGATCAAGGTCTTTTCACCTGGCCCGCATGGACACCCAGACCAGGTCCCCTACATCGTG
ACCTGGGAAGCCTTGGCTTTTGACCCCCCTCCCTGGGTCAAGCCCTTTGTACACCCTAAGCCTCCGCCTC
CTCTTCCTCCATCCGCCCCGTCTCTCCCCCTTGAACCTCCTCGTTCGACCCCGCCTCGATCCTCCCTTTA
TCCAGCCCTCACTCCTTCTCTAGGCGCCGGAATTCCGAACAGTCTTCCGTAATAGAAGACACAAGGCTCG
AGCGGGATCAATTCCGCCCCCCCCCTAACGTTACTGGCCGAAGCCGCTTGGAATAAGGCCGGTGTGCGTT
TGTCTATATGTTATTTTCCACCATATTGCCGTCTTTTGGCAATGTGAGGGCCCGGAAACCTGGCCCTGTC
TTCTTGACGAGCATTCCTAGGGGTCTTTCCCCTCTCGCCAAAGGAATGCAAGGTCTGTTGAATGTCGTGA
AGGAAGCAGTTCCTCTGGAAGCTTCTTGAAGACAAACAACGTCTGTAGCGACCCTTTGCAGGCAGCGGAA
CCCCCCACCTGGCGACAGGTGCCTCTGCGGCCAAAAGCCACGTGTATAAGATACACCTGCAAAGGCGGCA
CAACCCCAGTGCCACGTTGTGAGTTGGATAGTTGTGGAAAGAGTCAAATGGCTCTCCTCAAGCGTATTCA
ACAAGGGGCTGAAGGATGCCCAGAAGGTACCCCATTGTATGGGATCTGATCTGGGGCCTCGGTGCACATG
CTTTACATGTGTTTAGTCGAGGTTAAAAAAACGTCTAGGCCCCCCGAACCACGGGGACGTGGTTTTCCTT
TGAAAAACACGATAATACCATGCCAGAGCCTTCTAAGTCTGCACCAGCCCCTAAGAAGGGATCTAAGAAA
GCCATCTCTAAGGCGCAGAAGAAGGATGGCAAGAAGCGCAAGCGCAGCCGCAAGGAGAGCTATTCGGTGT
ACGTGTACAAGGTGCTGAAGCAAGTGCACCCCGACACCGGCATCTCCTCCAAGGCCATGGGCATCATGAA
CTCGTTCGTGAACGACATCTTCGAGCGCATCGCGAGCGAGGCGTCCCGCCTGGCGCATTACAACAAGCGC
TCGACCATCACGTCCCGGGAGATCCAGACGGCCGTGCGCCTGCTGCTGCCCGGGGAGCTGGCCAAGCACG
CCGTGTCGGAGGGCACTAAGGCCGTCACCAAGTACACCAGCTCCAAGGACCCACCGGTCGCCACCGGATC
CACGGTCGCCACCATGGGCAAGGACCACCTGATCCACAACGTGCACAAGGAGTTCCACGCCCACGCCCAC
AACAAGGGAGGAGGCGGGGGAGGGAGCGGCTTCGCCAACGAGCTGGGCCCCAGGCTGATGGGCAAGTGCG
GAGGAGGCGGGGGAGGGTATACAGATATCGAAATGAATAGACTCGGAAAGGGCATGCTGATGGTGTAAGC
GGCCGCGACTCTAGAGTCGACCTGCAGGCATGCAAGCTTCAGGTAGCCGGCTAACGTTAACAACCGGTAC
CTCTAGAACTATAGCTAGCATGCGCAAATTTAAAGCGCTGATATCGATAAAATAAAAGATTTTATTTAGT
CTCCAGAAAAAGGGGGGAATGAAAGACCCCACCTGTAGGTTTGGCAAGCTAGCTTAAGTAACGCCATTTT
GCAAGGCATGGAAAATACATAACTGAGAATAGAGAAGTTCAGATCAAGGTTAGGAACAGAGAGACAGCAG
AATATGGGCCAAACAGGATATCTGTGGTAAGCAGTTCCTGCCCCGGCTCAGGGCCAAGAACAGATGGTCC
CCAGATGCGGTCCCGCCCTCAGCAGTTTCTAGAGAACCATCAGATGTTTCCAGGGTGCCCCAAGGACCTG
AAATGACCCTGTGCCTTATTTGAACTAACCAATCAGTTCGCTTCTCGCTTCTGTTCGCGCGCTTCTGCTC
CCCGAGCTCAATAAAAGAGCCCACAACCCCTCACTCGGCGCGCCAGTCCTCCGATAGACTGCGTCGCCCG
GGTACCCGTGTATCCAATAAACCCTCTTGCAGTTGCATCCGACTTGTGGTCTCGCTGTTCCTTGGGAGGG
TCTCCTCTGAGTGATTGACTACCCGTCAGCGGGGGTCTTTCATGGGTAACAGTTTCTTGAAGTTGGAGAA
CAACATTCTGAGGGTAGGAGTCGAATATTAAGTAATCCTGACTCAATTAGCCACTGTTTTGAATCCACAT
ACTCCAATACTCCTGAAATAGTTCATTATGGACAGCGCAGAAAGAGCTGGGGAGAATTGTGAAATTGTTA
TCCGCTCACAATTCCACACAACATACGAGCCGGAAGCATAAAGTGTAAAGCCTGGGGTGCCTAATGAGTG
AGCTAACTCACATTAATTGCGTTGCGCTCACTGCCCGCTTTCCAGTCGGGAAACCTGTCGTGCCAGCTGC
ATTAATGAATCGGCCAACGCGCGGGGAGAGGCGGTTTGCGTATTGGGCGCTCTTCCGCTTCCTCGCTCAC
TGACTCGCTGCGCTCGGTCGTTCGGCTGCGGCGAGCGGTATCAGCTCACTCAAAGGCGGTAATACGGTTA
TCCACAGAATCAGGGGATAACGCAGGAAAGAACATGTGAGCAAAAGGCCAGCAAAAGGCCAGGAACCGTA
AAAAGGCCGCGTTGCTGGCGTTTTTCCATAGGCTCCGCCCCCCTGACGAGCATCACAAAAATCGACGCTC
AAGTCAGAGGTGGCGAAACCCGACAGGACTATAAAGATACCAGGCGTTTCCCCCTGGAAGCTCCCTCGTG
CGCTCTCCTGTTCCGACCCTGCCGCTTACCGGATACCTGTCCGCCTTTCTCCCTTCGGGAAGCGTGGCGC
TTTCTCATAGCTCACGCTGTAGGTATCTCAGTTCGGTGTAGGTCGTTCGCTCCAAGCTGGGCTGTGTGCA
CGAACCCCCCGTTCAGCCCGACCGCTGCGCCTTATCCGGTAACTATCGTCTTGAGTCCAACCCGGTAAGA
CACGACTTATCGCCACTGGCAGCAGCCACTGGTAACAGGATTAGCAGAGCGAGGTATGTAGGCGGTGCTA
CAGAGTTCTTGAAGTGGTGGCCTAACTACGGCTACACTAGAAGAACAGTATTTGGTATCTGCGCTCTGCT
GAAGCCAGTTACCTTCGGAAAAAGAGTTGGTAGCTCTTGATCCGGCAAACAAACCACCGCTGGTAGCGGT
GGTTTTTTTGTTTGCAAGCAGCAGATTACGCGCAGAAAAAAAGGATCTCAAGAAGATCCTTTGATCTTTT
CTACGGGGTCTGACGCTCAGTGGAACGAAAACTCACGTTAAGGGATTTTGGTCATGAGATTATCAAAAAG
GATCTTCACCTAGATCCTTTTAAATTAAAAATGAAGTTTTAAATCAATCTAAAGTATATATGAGTAAACT
TGGTCTGACAGTTACCAATGCTTAATCAGTGAGGCACCTATCTCAGCGATCTGTCTATTTCGTTCATCCA
TAGTTGCCTGACTCCCCGTCGTGTAGATAACTACGATACGGGAGGGCTTACCATCTGGCCCCAGTGCTGC
AATGATACCGCGAGACCCACGCTCACCGGCTCCAGATTTATCAGCAATAAACCAGCCAGCCGGAAGGGCC
GAGCGCAGAAGTGGTCCTGCAACTTTATCCGCCTCCATCCAGTCTATTAATTGTTGCCGGGAAGCTAGAG
TAAGTAGTTCGCCAGTTAATAGTTTGCGCAACGTTGTTGCCATTGCTACAGGCATCGTGGTGTCACGCTC
GTCGTTTGGTATGGCTTCATTCAGCTCCGGTTCCCAACGATCAAGGCGAGTTACATGATCCCCCATGTTG
TGCAAAAAAGCGGTTAGCTCCTTCGGTCCTCCGATCGTTGTCAGAAGTAAGTTGGCCGCAGTGTTATCAC
TCATGGTTATGGCAGCACTGCATAATTCTCTTACTGTCATGCCATCCGTAAGATGCTTTTCTGTGACTGG
TGAGTACTCAACCAAGTCATTCTGAGAATAGTGTATGCGGCGACCGAGTTGCTCTTGCCCGGCGTCAATA
CGGGATAATACCGCGCCACATAGCAGAACTTTAAAAGTGCTCATCATTGGAAAACGTTCTTCGGGGCGAA
AACTCTCAAGGATCTTACCGCTGTTGAGATCCAGTTCGATGTAACCCACTCGTGCACCCAACTGATCTTC
AGCATCTTTTACTTTCACCAGCGTTTCTGGGTGAGCAAAAACAGGAAGGCAAAATGCCGCAAAAAAGGGA
ATAAGGGCGACACGGAAATGTTGAATACTCATACTCTTCCTTTTTCAATATTATTGAAGCATTTATCAGG
GTTATTGTCTCATGAGCGGATACATATTTGAATGTATTTAGAAAAATAAACAAATAGGGGTTCCGCGCAC
ATTTCCCCGAAAAGTGCCACCTGACGTCTAAGAAACCATTATTATCATGACATTAACCTATAAAAATAGG
CGTATCACGAGGCCCTTTCGTCTCGCGCGTTTCGGTGATGACGGTGAAAACCTCTGACACATGCAGCTCC
CGGAGACGGTCACAGCTTGTCTGTAAGCGGATGCCGGGAGCAGACAAGCCCGTCAGGGCGCGTCAGCGGG
TGTTGGCGGGTGTCGGGGCTGGCTTAACTATGCGGCATCAGAGCAGATTGTACTGAGAGTGCACCATATG
CGGTGTGAAATACCGCACAGATGCGTAAGGAGAAAATACCGCATCAGGCGCCATTCGCCATTCAGGCTGC
GCAACTGTTGGGAAGGGCGATCGGTGCGGGCCTCTTCGCTATTACGCCAGCTGGCGAAAGGGGGATGTGC
TGCAAGGCGATTAAGTTGGGTAACGCCAGGG
